Addgene plasmid #218690: pCDB179-LCC-ICCG-I6M
Purpose: Encodes codon optimized LCC-ICCG I6M enzyme for bacterial expression
Depositing lab: Gregg Beckham. Depositing organization: National Laboratory of the Rockies (NLR). Publication: Enabling high-throughput enzyme discovery and engineering with a low-cost, robot-assisted pipeline. Norton-Baker B, Denton MCR, Murphy NP, Fram B, Lim S, Erickson E, Gauthier NP, Beckham GT. Sci Rep. 2024 Jun 24;14(1):14449. doi: 10.1038/s41598-024-64938-0. PubMed 38914665.
Backbone
  Vector backbone: pCDB179
  Vector type: Bacterial Expression
Growth in bacteria
  Bacterial resistance: Kanamycin, 50 μg/mL
  Growth temperature: 37°C
  Growth strain: DH5alpha
  Copy number: High Copy
Gene/Insert
  Gene/Insert name: LCC-ICCG
  Species: Synthetic
  Tag / fusion protein: 10xHis (N terminal on backbone)
  Cloning method: Gene Synthesis
Terms and licenses: Academic/Nonprofit Terms; Industry Terms: Not Available to Industry
How to cite: pCDB179-LCC-ICCG-I6M was a gift from Gregg Beckham (Addgene plasmid # 218690 ; http://n2t.net/addgene:218690 ; RRID:Addgene_218690)
