[The description below was written by a language model from this plasmid's Addgene catalogue record and pLannotate feature annotations shown in this document.]
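Description:
pCDB179-LCC-ICCG-I6M is a bacterial expression plasmid of about 6.3 kb built on the pCDB179 backbone, a pET-style T7 vector. It is propagated in E. coli under kanamycin selection (aph(3')-Ia KanR). Replication relies on a ColE1/pMB1-type origin, and the backbone also carries the pBR322 bom region and the rop gene. The catalogue lists it as high copy, although rop normally moderates copy number. An f1 origin, remnants of the tetracycline resistance gene and a fragment of the AmpR promoter are also annotated; these are backbone leftovers rather than functional selection elements.

The expression cassette consists of a T7 promoter followed by a lac operator and the strong T7 gene 10 ribosome binding site, with a T7 terminator downstream. A lacI gene under its own promoter supplies repressor, so transcription is held off until IPTG or lactose induction in a host that provides T7 RNA polymerase. The open reading frame begins with an N-terminal polyhistidine tag, recorded as 10xHis in the catalogue and detected as 9xHis by the annotation. This is followed by yeast SMT3 (SUMO), which typically aids solubility and allows the tag to be removed by a SUMO protease.

Fused after SUMO is a synthetic, codon-optimized gene for LCC-ICCG, an engineered variant of leaf-branch compost cutinase. The annotation matches it to a cutinase that hydrolyses polyethylene terephthalate and other polyesters. The name indicates an I6M variant, but the record does not define this change further. The short SET1 fragment annotated just after the coding region, across the numbering origin of the circular sequence, is probably a partial annotation match. The plasmid is intended for recombinant production and affinity purification of this PET-degrading enzyme, and the associated work concerns high-throughput enzyme discovery and engineering.
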