Features (pLannotate 1.2.2; 20 found; start..end, strand, type, name):
     18..67      +  CDS            SET1 (fragment): solubility-enhancement tag derived from T7 phage gene 10B
     75..122     +  terminator     T7 terminator: transcription terminator for bacteriophage T7 RNA polymerase
    159..587     +  rep_origin     f1 ori (sequence partly withheld): f1 bacteriophage origin of replication; arrow indicates direction of (+) strand synthesis
    640..697     +  promoter       AmpR promoter (fragment): bla
    706..1521    -  CDS            KanR: aminoglycoside phosphotransferase; aph(3')-Ia; confers resistance to kanamycin in bacteria or G418 (Geneticin®) in eukaryotes
   1643..2231    +  rep_origin     ori: high-copy-number ColE1/pMB1/pBR322/pUC origin of replication
   2417..2556    -  misc_feature   bom: basis of mobility region from pBR322
   2658..2849    -  CDS            rop: Rop protein, which maintains plasmids at low copy number; rop
   2866..3246    +  CDS            YPB1_ECOLX: Protein predicted: Swiss-Prot protein existence level 4. From Escherichia coli.
   3318..3609    -  CDS            TcR (fragment): tetracycline efflux protein; tet; confers resistance to tetracycline
   3624..3645    -  protein_bind   CAP binding site: CAP binding activates transcription in the presence of cAMP. E. coli catabolite activator protein
   3658..4740    -  CDS            lacI: lac repressor; lacI; The lac repressor binds to the lac operator to inhibit transcription in E. coli. This inhibition can be relieved by adding lactose or isopropyl-β-D-thiogalactopyranoside (IPTG).
   4741..4818    -  promoter       lacI promoter: lacI
   4826..5105    -  CDS            TcR (fragment): tetracycline efflux protein; tet; confers resistance to tetracycline
   5131..5149    +  promoter       T7 promoter: promoter for bacteriophage T7 RNA polymerase
   5154..5170    +  protein_bind   lac operator: The lac repressor binds to the lac operator to inhibit transcription in E. coli. This inhibition can be relieved by adding lactose or isopropyl-β-D-thiogalactopyranoside (IPTG). lac repressor encoded by lacI
   5189..5211    +  RBS            RBS: efficient ribosome binding site from bacteriophage T7 gene 10 (Olins and Rangwala, 1989)
   5225..5251    +  CDS            9xHis: 9xHis affinity tag
   5261..5557    +  CDS            SMT3: SMT3_YEAST - Experimental evidence at protein level: Swiss-Prot protein existence level 1. Not known; suppressor of MIF2 mutations. From Saccharomyces cerevisiae (strain ATCC 204508 / S288c) (Baker's yeast).
   5555..6328    +  CDS            PETH_UNKP (fragment): Experimental evidence at protein level: Swiss-Prot protein existence level 1. Cutinase that degrades cutin fibers prepared from tomato peels and hydrolyzes various fatty acid monoesters with acyl chain lengths of 2 to 18, with a preference for short-chain substrates (C4 substrate at most). Cannot hydrolyze olive oil (PubMed:22194294). Is also able to degrade polyethylene terephthalate (PET), the most abundant polyester plastic in the world (PubMed:22194294, PubMed:32269349). Can also depolymerize poly(epsilon-caprolactone) (PCL), a synthetic aliphatic biodegradable polyester (PubMed:22194294).
>Addgene plasmid #218690 | pCDB179-LCC-ICCG-I6M | addgene full sequence | sequence record 451488 | Addgene NGS Result
TAATGATCGAGGATCCGGCTGCTAACAAAGCCCGAAAGGAAGCTGAGTTGGCTGCTGCCACCGCTGAGCA
ATAACTAGCATAACCCCTTGGGGCCTCTAAACGGGTCTTGAGGGGTTTTTTGCTGAAAGGAGGAACTATA
TCCGGATTGGCGAATGGG
[124 nt withheld, positions 159-282]
C
[91 nt withheld, positions 284-374]
A
[49 nt withheld, positions 376-424]
CCTTTGACGTTGGAGTCCACGTTCTTT
[37 nt withheld, positions 452-488]
ACCCTATCTCGGTCTATTCTTTTGATTTATAAGGGATTTTGCCGATTTCGGCCTATTGGTTAAAAAATGA
GCTGATTTAACAAAAATTTAACGCGAATTTTAACAAAATATTAACGCTTACAATTTAGGTGGCACTTTTC
GGGGAAATGTGCGCGGAACCCCTATTTGTTTATTTTTCTAAATACATTCAAATATGTATCCGCTCATGAA
TTAATTCTTAGAAAAACTCATCGAGCATCAAATGAAACTGCAATTTATTCATATCAGGATTATCAATACC
ATATTTTTGAAAAAGCCGTTTCTGTAATGAAGGAGAAAACTCACCGAGGCAGTTCCATAGGATGGCAAGA
TCCTGGTATCGGTCTGCGATTCCGACTCGTCCAACATCAATACAACCTATTAATTTCCCCTCGTCAAAAA
TAAGGTTATCAAGTGAGAAATCACCATGAGTGACGACTGAATCCGGTGAGAATGGCAAAAGTTTATGCAT
TTCTTTCCAGACTTGTTCAACAGGCCAGCCATTACGCTCGTCATCAAAATCACTCGCATCAACCAAACCG
TTATTCATTCGTGATTGCGCCTGAGCGAGACGAAATACGCGATCGCTGTTAAAAGGACAATTACAAACAG
GAATCGAATGCAACCGGCGCAGGAACACTGCCAGCGCATCAACAATATTTTCACCTGAATCAGGATATTC
TTCTAATACCTGGAATGCTGTTTTCCCGGGGATCGCAGTGGTGAGTAACCATGCATCATCAGGAGTACGG
ATAAAATGCTTGATGGTCGGAAGAGGCATAAATTCCGTCAGCCAGTTTAGTCTGACCATCTCATCTGTAA
CATCATTGGCAACGCTACCTTTGCCATGTTTCAGAAACAACTCTGGCGCATCGGGCTTCCCATACAATCG
ATAGATTGTCGCACCTGATTGCCCGACATTATCGCGAGCCCATTTATACCCATATAAATCAGCATCCATG
TTGGAATTTAATCGCGGCCTAGAGCAAGACGTTTCCCGTTGAATATGGCTCATAACACCCCTTGTATTAC
TGTTTATGTAAGCAGACAGTTTTATTGTTCATGACCAAAATCCCTTAACGTGAGTTTTCGTTCCACTGAG
CGTCAGACCCCGTAGAAAAGATCAAAGGATCTTCTTGAGATCCTTTTTTTCTGCGCGTAATCTGCTGCTT
GCAAACAAAAAAACCACCGCTACCAGCGGTGGTTTGTTTGCCGGATCAAGAGCTACCAACTCTTTTTCCG
AAGGTAACTGGCTTCAGCAGAGCGCAGATACCAAATACTGTCCTTCTAGTGTAGCCGTAGTTAGGCCACC
ACTTCAAGAACTCTGTAGCACCGCCTACATACCTCGCTCTGCTAATCCTGTTACCAGTGGCTGCTGCCAG
TGGCGATAAGTCGTGTCTTACCGGGTTGGACTCAAGACGATAGTTACCGGATAAGGCGCAGCGGTCGGGC
TGAACGGGGGGTTCGTGCACACAGCCCAGCTTGGAGCGAACGACCTACACCGAACTGAGATACCTACAGC
GTGAGCTATGAGAAAGCGCCACGCTTCCCGAAGGGAGAAAGGCGGACAGGTATCCGGTAAGCGGCAGGGT
CGGAACAGGAGAGCGCACGAGGGAGCTTCCAGGGGGAAACGCCTGGTATCTTTATAGTCCTGTCGGGTTT
CGCCACCTCTGACTTGAGCGTCGATTTTTGTGATGCTCGTCAGGGGGGCGGAGCCTATGGAAAAACGCCA
GCAACGCGGCCTTTTTACGGTTCCTGGCCTTTTGCTGGCCTTTTGCTCACATGTTCTTTCCTGCGTTATC
CCCTGATTCTGTGGATAACCGTATTACCGCCTTTGAGTGAGCTGATACCGCTCGCCGCAGCCGAACGACC
GAGCGCAGCGAGTCAGTGAGCGAGGAAGCGGAAGAGCGCCTGATGCGGTATTTTCTCCTTACGCATCTGT
GCGGTATTTCACACCGCAATGGTGCACTCTCAGTACAATCTGCTCTGATGCCGCATAGTTAAGCCAGTAT
ACACTCCGCTATCGCTACGTGACTGGGTCATGGCTGCGCCCCGACACCCGCCAACACCCGCTGACGCGCC
CTGACGGGCTTGTCTGCTCCCGGCATCCGCTTACAGACAAGCTGTGACCGTCTCCGGGAGCTGCATGTGT
CAGAGGTTTTCACCGTCATCACCGAAACGCGCGAGGCAGCTGCGGTAAAGCTCATCAGCGTGGTCGTGAA
GCGATTCACAGATGTCTGCCTGTTCATCCGCGTCCAGCTCGTTGAGTTTCTCCAGAAGCGTTAATGTCTG
GCTTCTGATAAAGCGGGCCATGTTAAGGGCGGTTTTTTCCTGTTTGGTCACTGATGCCTCCGTGTAAGGG
GGATTTCTGTTCATGGGGGTAATGATACCGATGAAACGAGAGAGGATGCTCACGATACGGGTTACTGATG
ATGAACATGCCCGGTTACTGGAACGTTGTGAGGGTAAACAACTGGCGGTATGGATGCGGCGGGACCAGAG
AAAAATCACTCAGGGTCAATGCCAGCGCTTCGTTAATACAGATGTAGGTGTTCCACAGGGTAGCCAGCAG
CATCCTGCGATGCAGATCCGGAACATAATGGTGCAGGGCGCTGACTTCCGCGTTTCCAGACTTTACGAAA
CACGGAAACCGAAGACCATTCATGTTGTTGCTCAGGTCGCAGACGTTTTGCAGCAGCAGTCGCTTCACGT
TCGCTCGCGTATCGGTGATTCATTCTGCTAACCAGTAAGGCAACCCCGCCAGCCTAGCCGGGTCCTCAAC
GACAGGAGCACGATCATGCGCACCCGTGGGGCCGCCATGCCGGCGATAATGGCCTGCTTCTCGCCGAAAC
GTTTGGTGGCGGGACCAGTGACGAAGGCTTGAGCGAGGGCGTGCAAGATTCCGAATACCGCAAGCGACAG
GCCGATCATCGTCGCGCTCCAGCGAAAGCGGTCCTCGCCGAAAATGACCCAGAGCGCTGCCGGCACCTGT
CCTACGAGTTGCATGATAAAGAAGACAGTCATAAGTGCGGCGACGATAGTCATGCCCCGCGCCCACCGGA
AGGAGCTGACTGGGTTGAAGGCTCTCAAGGGCATCGGTCGAGATCCCGGTGCCTAATGAGTGAGCTAACT
TACATTAATTGCGTTGCGCTCACTGCCCGCTTTCCAGTCGGGAAACCTGTCGTGCCAGCTGCATTAATGA
ATCGGCCAACGCGCGGGGAGAGGCGGTTTGCGTATTGGGCGCCAGGGTGGTTTTTCTTTTCACCAGTGAG
ACGGGCAACAGCTGATTGCCCTTCACCGCCTGGCCCTGAGAGAGTTGCAGCAAGCGGTCCACGCTGGTTT
GCCCCAGCAGGCGAAAATCCTGTTTGATGGTGGTTAACGGCGGGATATAACATGAGCTGTCTTCGGTATC
GTCGTATCCCACTACCGAGATGTCCGCACCAACGCGCAGCCCGGACTCGGTAATGGCGCGCATTGCGCCC
AGCGCCATCTGATCGTTGGCAACCAGCATCGCAGTGGGAACGATGCCCTCATTCAGCATTTGCATGGTTT
GTTGAAAACCGGACATGGCACTCCAGTCGCCTTCCCGTTCCGCTATCGGCTGAATTTGATTGCGAGTGAG
ATATTTATGCCAGCCAGCCAGACGCAGACGCGCCGAGACAGAACTTAATGGGCCCGCTAACAGCGCGATT
TGCTGGTGACCCAATGCGACCAGATGCTCCACGCCCAGTCGCGTACCGTCTTCATGGGAGAAAATAATAC
TGTTGATGGGTGTCTGGTCAGAGACATCAAGAAATAACGCCGGAACATTAGTGCAGGCAGCTTCCACAGC
AATGGCATCCTGGTCATCCAGCGGATAGTTAATGATCAGCCCACTGACGCGTTGCGCGAGAAGATTGTGC
ACCGCCGCTTTACAGGCTTCGACGCCGCTTCGTTCTACCATCGACACCACCACGCTGGCACCCAGTTGAT
CGGCGCGAGATTTAATCGCCGCGACAATTTGCGACGGCGCGTGCAGGGCCAGACTGGAGGTGGCAACGCC
AATCAGCAACGACTGTTTGCCCGCCAGTTGTTGTGCCACGCGGTTGGGAATGTAATTCAGCTCCGCCATC
GCCGCTTCCACTTTTTCCCGCGTTTTCGCAGAAACGTGGCTGGCCTGGTTCACCACGCGGGAAACGGTCT
GATAAGAGACACCGGCATACTCTGCGACATCGTATAACGTTACTGGTTTCACATTCACCACCCTGAATTG
ACTCTCTTCCGGGCGCTATCATGCCATACCGCGAAAGGTTTTGCGCCATTCGATGGTGTCCGGGATCTCG
ACGCTCTCCCTTATGCGACTCCTGCATTAGGAAGCAGCCCAGTAGTAGGTTGAGGCCGTTGAGCACCGCC
GCCGCAAGGAATGGTGCATGCAAGGAGATGGCGCCCAACAGTCCCCCGGCCACGGGGCCTGCCACCATAC
CCACGCCGAAACAAGCGCTCATGAGCCCGAAGTGGCGAGCCCGATCTTCCCCATCGGTGATGTCGGCGAT
ATAGGCGCCAGCAACCGCACCTGTGGCGCCGGTGATGCCGGCCACGATGCGTCCGGCGTAGAGGATCGAG
ATCGATCTCGATCCCGCGAAATTAATACGACTCACTATAGGGAAATTGTGAGCGGATAACAATTCCCCTC
TAGAAATAATTTTGTTTAACTTTAAGAAGGAGATATACATATGGGTCACCACCACCACCACCACCACCAC
CACCACGGTAGCCTGCAAGATTCGGAAGTCAACCAAGAAGCAAAGCCGGAAGTCAAGCCGGAAGTGAAAC
CGGAAACCCATATTAACCTGAAAGTTAGTGACGGCAGCTCTGAAATTTTCTTTAAGATCAAAAAGACCAC
GCCGCTGCGTCGCCTGATGGAAGCGTTTGCCAAACGTCAGGGCAAGGAAATGGATAGCCTGCGTTTCCTG
TATGACGGTATTCGCATCCAGGCAGATCAAGCGCCGGAAGACCTGGACATGGAAGACAACGACATCATTG
AAGCCCACCGTGAACAGATTGGCGGCTCTAACCCGTACCAGCGCGGACCGAACCCGACCCGTTCTGCGTT
AACCGCTACCGGTCCGTTTTCCGTGGCTACCTACACCGTTTCTCGTCTGCTGGTTTCCGGTTTTGGTGGT
GGTGTTATCTACTATCCGACTGGTACCTCTCTGACCTTCGGCGGTATCGCGATGTCCCCGGGTTACACCG
CTGATGCTTCCTCTCTGGCGTGGCTGGGTCGTCGCCTGGCGAGCCACGGTTTTGTTGTTCTGGTTATCAA
CACGAACTCTCGTTTCGACGGCCCGGACTCCCGTGCCCGTCAACTGTCTGCTGCGCTGAACTACCTGCGT
ACGTCGTCACCTTCAGCGGTCCGTGCACGCCTGGATGCCAATCGTCTGGCTGTGGCGGGTCACAGCATGG
GCGGTGGCGGTACCCTGCGTATTGCTGAACAGAACCCGTCCCTGAAAGCTGCAGTGCCACTGACTCCGTG
GCATCCGGACAAAACGTTCAACACCAGTGTTCCGGTACTGATCGTAGGCGCACAGGCGGACACCGTAGCA
CCGGTTTCCCAGCACGCAATCCCGTTCTACCAGAACCTGCCGAGCACCACTCCAAAAGTATACGTTGAAC
TGTGCAACGCCTCGCACATTGCTCCGAACTCGCCGAACGCTGCGATTAGCGTGTACACCATCTCCTGGAT
GAAACTGTGGGTTGATAACGATACCCGTTATCGCCAATTCCTGTGTAACGTGAACGATCCGGCTCTCTGC
GATTTTCGTACCAACAACCGTCATTGCCAA
